>Addgene plasmid #225492 | pAAV-CMV-OCaMP-WPRE | depositor full sequence | sequence record 442110 | pAAV-CMV-OCaMP-WPRE sequence 5799 bps
CTGCGCGCTCGCTCGCTCACTGAGGCCGCCCGGGCAAAGCCCGGGCGTCGGGCGACCTTTGGTCGCCCGG
CCTCAGTGAGCGAGCGAGCGCGCAGAGAGGGAGTGGCCAACTCCATCACTAGGGGTTCCTTCTAGACAAC
TTTGTATAGAAAAGTTGTAGTTATTAATAGTAATCAATTACGGGGTCATTAGTTCATAGCCCATATATGG
AGTTCCGCGTTACATAACTTACGGTAAATGGCCCGCCTGGCTGACCGCCCAACGACCCCCGCCCATTGAC
GTCAATAATGACGTATGTTCCCATAGTAACGCCAATAGGGACTTTCCATTGACGTCAATGGGTGGAGTAT
TTACGGTAAACTGCCCACTTGGCAGTACATCAAGTGTATCATATGCCAAGTACGCCCCCTATTGACGTCA
ATGACGGTAAATGGCCCGCCTGGCATTATGCCCAGTACATGACCTTATGGGACTTTCCTACTTGGCAGTA
CATCTACGTATTAGTCATCGCTATTACCATGGTGATGCGGTTTTGGCAGTACATCAATGGGCGTGGATAG
CGGTTTGACTCACGGGGATTTCCAAGTCTCCACCCCATTGACGTCAATGGGAGTTTGTTTTGGCACCAAA
ATCAACGGGACTTTCCAAAATGTCGTAACAACTCCGCCCCATTGACGCAAATGGGCGGTAGGCGTGTACG
GTGGGAGGTCTATATAAGCAGAGCTGGTTTAGTGAACCGTCAGATCCAAGTTTGTACAAAAAAGCAGGCT
GCCACCATGCTGCAGAACGAGCTTGCTCTTAAGTTGGCTGGACTTGATATTAACAAGACTGGAGGAGGTT
CTCATCATCATCATCATCATGGTATGGCTAGCATGACTGGTGGACAGCAAATGGGTCGGGATCTGTACGA
CGATGACGATAAGGATCGATGGGGATCCCGTCGTAAGTGGAACAAGGCAGGTCACGCAGTCAGAGCTATA
GGTCGGCTGAGCTCACCCGTGGTTTCCGAGCGGATGTACCCCGAGGACGGCGTCCTGAAGAGCGAGATCA
AGAAGGGGCTGAGGCTGAAGGACGGCGGCCACTACGCCGCCGAGGTCAAGACCACCTACAAGGCCAAGAA
GCCCGTGCAGCTGCCCGGCGCCTACATCGTCGACATAAAGTTGGACATCGTGTCCCACAACGAGGACTAC
ACCATCGTGGAACAGTGCGAACGCGCCGAGGGCCGCCACCCCACCGGCGGCAGGGACGAGCTGTACAAGG
GAGGTACAGGAGGGAGTCTGGTGAGCAAGGGCGAGGAGGATAACATGGCCATCATCAAGGAGTTCATGCG
CTTCAAGGTGCACATGGAGGGCTCCGTGAACGGCCACGAGTTCGAGATCGAGGGCGAGGGCGAGGGCCGC
CCCTACGAGGCCTTTCAGACCGCTAAGCTGAAGGTGACCAAGGGTGGCCCCCTGCCCTTCGCCTGGGACA
TCCTGTCCCCTCAGTTCACATACGGCTCCAAGGCCTACATTAAGCACCCAGCCGACATCCCCGACTACTT
TAAGCTGTCCTTCCCCGAGGGCTTCAGGTGGGAGCGCGTGATGAACTTCGAGGACGGCGGCATTATTCAC
GTTAACCAGGACTCCTCCCTGCAGGACGGCGTATTCATCTACAAGGTGAAGCTGCGCGGCACCAACTTCC
CCCCCGACGGCCCCGTAATGCAGAAGAAGACCATGGGCTGGGAGGCTACGCGTGACCAACTGACTGAAGA
GCAGATCGCAGAATTTAAAGAGGCTTTCTCCCTATTTGACAAGGACGGGGATGGGACGATAACAACCAAG
GAGCTGGGGACGGTGTTCCGGTCTCTGGGGCAGAACCCCACAGAAGCAGAGCTGCAGGACATGATCAATG
AAGTAGATGCCGACGGTGACGGCACATTCGACTTCCCTGAGTTCCTGACGATGATGGCAAGAAAGATGAA
TGACACAGACAGTGAAGAAGAAATTAGAGAAGCGTTCCGCGTGTTTGATAAGGACGGCAATGGCTACATC
GGCGCAGCAGAGCTTCGCCACGTGATGACAGACCTTGGAGAGAAGTTAACAGATGAGGAGGTTGATGAAA
TGATCAGGGTAGCAGACATCGATGGGGATGGTCAGGTAAACTACGAAGAGTTTGTACAAATGATGACAGC
GAAGTAAACCCAGCTTTCTTGTACAAAGTGGGAATTCCGATAATCAACCTCTGGATTACAAAATTTGTGA
AAGATTGACTGGTATTCTTAACTATGTTGCTCCTTTTACGCTATGTGGATACGCTGCTTTAATGCCTTTG
TATCATGCTATTGCTTCCCGTATGGCTTTCATTTTCTCCTCCTTGTATAAATCCTGGTTGCTGTCTCTTT
ATGAGGAGTTGTGGCCCGTTGTCAGGCAACGTGGCGTGGTGTGCACTGTGTTTGCTGACGCAACCCCCAC
TGGTTGGGGCATTGCCACCACCTGTCAGCTCCTTTCCGGGACTTTCGCTTTCCCCCTCCCTATTGCCACG
GCGGAACTCATCGCCGCCTGCCTTGCCCGCTGCTGGACAGGGGCTCGGCTGTTGGGCACTGACAATTCCG
TGGTGTTGTCGGGGAAGCTGACGTCCTTTCCATGGCTGCTCGCCTGTGTTGCCACCTGGATTCTGCGCGG
GACGTCCTTCTGCTACGTCCCTTCGGCCCTCAATCCAGCGGACCTTCCTTCCCGCGGCCTGCTGCCGGCT
CTGCGGCCTCTTCCGCGTCTTCGCCTTCGCCCTCAGACGAGTCGGATCTCCCTTTGGGCCGCCTCCCCGC
ATCGGGAATTCCTAGAGCTCGCTGATCAGCCTCGACTGTGCCTTCTAGTTGCCAGCCATCTGTTGTTTGC
CCCTCCCCCGTGCCTTCCTTGACCCTGGAAGGTGCCACTCCCACTGTCCTTTCCTAATAAAATGAGGAAA
TTGCATCGCATTGTCTGAGTAGGTGTCATTCTATTCTGGGGGGTGGGGTGGGGCAGGACAGCAAGGGGGA
GGATTGGGAAGAGAATAGCAGGCATGCTGGGGAGGGCCGCAGGAACCCCTAGTGATGGAGTTGGCCACTC
CCTCTCTGCGCGCTCGCTCGCTCACTGAGGCCGGGCGACCAAAGGTCGCCCGACGCCCGGGCTTTGCCCG
GGCGGCCTCAGTGAGCGAGCGAGCGCGCAGCTGCCTGCAGGGGCGCCTGATGCGGTATTTTCTCCTTACG
CATCTGTGCGGTATTTCACACCGCATA
[95 nt withheld, positions 3248-3342]
T
[46 nt withheld, positions 3344-3389]
C
[141 nt withheld, positions 3391-3531]
CCTTTGACGTTGGAGTCCACGTTCTTT
[37 nt withheld, positions 3559-3595]
ACTCTATCTCGGGCTATTCTTTTGATTTATAAGGGATTTTGCCGATTTCGGTCTATTGGTTAAAAAATGA
GCTGATTTAACAAAAATTTAACGCGAATTTTAACAAAATATTAACGTTTACAATTTTATGGTGCACTCTC
AGTACAATCTGCTCTGATGCCGCATAGTTAAGCCAGCCCCGACACCCGCCAACACCCGCTGACGCGCCCT
GACGGGCTTGTCTGCTCCCGGCATCCGCTTACAGACAAGCTGTGACCGTCTCCGGGAGCTGCATGTGTCA
GAGGTTTTCACCGTCATCACCGAAACGCGCGAGACGAAAGGGCCTCGTGATACGCCTATTTTTATAGGTT
AATGTCATGATAATAATGGTTTCTTAGACGTCAGGTGGCACTTTTCGGGGAAATGTGCGCGGAACCCCTA
TTTGTTTATTTTTCTAAATACATTCAAATATGTATCCGCTCATGAGACAATAACCCTGATAAATGCTTCA
ATAATATTGAAAAAGGAAGAGTATGAGTATTCAACATTTCCGTGTCGCCCTTATTCCCTTTTTTGCGGCA
TTTTGCCTTCCTGTTTTTGCTCACCCAGAAACGCTGGTGAAAGTAAAAGATGCTGAAGATCAGTTGGGTG
CACGAGTGGGTTACATCGAACTGGATCTCAACAGCGGTAAGATCCTTGAGAGTTTTCGCCCCGAAGAACG
TTTTCCAATGATGAGCACTTTTAAAGTTCTGCTATGTGGCGCGGTATTATCCCGTATTGACGCCGGGCAA
GAGCAACTCGGTCGCCGCATACACTATTCTCAGAATGACTTGGTTGAGTACTCACCAGTCACAGAAAAGC
ATCTTACGGATGGCATGACAGTAAGAGAATTATGCAGTGCTGCCATAACCATGAGTGATAACACTGCGGC
CAACTTACTTCTGACAACGATCGGAGGACCGAAGGAGCTAACCGCTTTTTTGCACAACATGGGGGATCAT
GTAACTCGCCTTGATCGTTGGGAACCGGAGCTGAATGAAGCCATACCAAACGACGAGCGTGACACCACGA
TGCCTGTAGCAATGGCAACAACGTTGCGCAAACTATTAACTGGCGAACTACTTACTCTAGCTTCCCGGCA
ACAATTAATAGACTGGATGGAGGCGGATAAAGTTGCAGGACCACTTCTGCGCTCGGCCCTTCCGGCTGGC
TGGTTTATTGCTGATAAATCTGGAGCCGGTGAGCGTGGAAGCCGCGGTATCATTGCAGCACTGGGGCCAG
ATGGTAAGCCCTCCCGTATCGTAGTTATCTACACGACGGGGAGTCAGGCAACTATGGATGAACGAAATAG
ACAGATCGCTGAGATAGGTGCCTCACTGATTAAGCATTGGTAACTGTCAGACCAAGTTTACTCATATATA
CTTTAGATTGATTTAAAACTTCATTTTTAATTTAAAAGGATCTAGGTGAAGATCCTTTTTGATAATCTCA
TGACCAAAATCCCTTAACGTGAGTTTTCGTTCCACTGAGCGTCAGACCCCGTAGAAAAGATCAAAGGATC
TTCTTGAGATCCTTTTTTTCTGCGCGTAATCTGCTGCTTGCAAACAAAAAAACCACCGCTACCAGCGGTG
GTTTGTTTGCCGGATCAAGAGCTACCAACTCTTTTTCCGAAGGTAACTGGCTTCAGCAGAGCGCAGATAC
CAAATACTGTTCTTCTAGTGTAGCCGTAGTTAGGCCACCACTTCAAGAACTCTGTAGCACCGCCTACATA
CCTCGCTCTGCTAATCCTGTTACCAGTGGCTGCTGCCAGTGGCGATAAGTCGTGTCTTACCGGGTTGGAC
TCAAGACGATAGTTACCGGATAAGGCGCAGCGGTCGGGCTGAACGGGGGGTTCGTGCACACAGCCCAGCT
TGGAGCGAACGACCTACACCGAACTGAGATACCTACAGCGTGAGCTATGAGAAAGCGCCACGCTTCCCGA
AGGGAGAAAGGCGGACAGGTATCCGGTAAGCGGCAGGGTCGGAACAGGAGAGCGCACGAGGGAGCTTCCA
GGGGGAAACGCCTGGTATCTTTATAGTCCTGTCGGGTTTCGCCACCTCTGACTTGAGCGTCGATTTTTGT
GATGCTCGTCAGGGGGGCGGAGCCTATGGAAAAACGCCAGCAACGCGGCCTTTTTACGGTTCCTGGCCTT
TTGCTGGCCTTTTGCTCACATGTCCTGCAGGCAG
Features (pLannotate 1.2.2; 22 found; start..end, strand, type, name):
    137..157     +  protein_bind   attB4: mutant version of attB; core recombination site for the Gateway® BP reaction BP Clonase™
    218..521     +  enhancer       CMV enhancer: human cytomegalovirus immediate early enhancer
    522..725     +  promoter       CMV promoter: human cytomegalovirus (CMV) immediate early promoter
    747..767     +  protein_bind   attB1: mutant version of attB; core recombination site for the Gateway® BP reaction BP Clonase™
    843..863     +  CDS            capTEV™ (fragment): composite tag for in vivo biotinylation, TEV protease cleavage, and 6xHis tagging
    864..896     +  CDS            T7 tag (gene 10 leader): leader peptide from bacteriophage T7 gene 10 promotes efficient translation in E. coli
    900..923     +  CDS            Xpress™ tag: Xpress™ epitope tag, including an enterokinase recognition and cleavage site
    939..995     +  CDS            calmodulin-binding peptide: calmodulin-binding peptide from avian smooth muscle myosin light chain kinase
   1001..1727    +  CDS            HyPerRed (fragment): red fluorescent genetically encoded indicator for H2O2 ()
   1733..2175    +  CDS            calmodulin (fragment): calcium-binding protein
   2181..2201    -  protein_bind   attB2: mutant version of attB; core recombination site for the Gateway® BP reaction BP Clonase™
   2212..2800    +  misc_feature   WPRE: woodchuck hepatitis virus posttranscriptional regulatory element
   2836..2947    +  polyA_signal   bGH poly(A) signal: bovine growth hormone polyadenylation signal
   3051..3191    +  repeat_region  AAV2 ITR: inverted terminal repeat of adeno-associated virus serotype 2 inverted
   3196..3247    -  misc_feature   bom (fragment): basis of mobility region from pBR322
   3266..3721    +  rep_origin     f1 ori (sequence partly withheld): f1 bacteriophage origin of replication; arrow indicates direction of (+) strand synthesis
   3722..3771    -  misc_feature   bom (fragment): basis of mobility region from pBR322
   3873..3908    -  CDS            rop (fragment): Rop protein, which maintains plasmids at low copy number; rop
   4003..4107    +  promoter       AmpR promoter: bla
   4108..4968    +  CDS            AmpR: β-lactamase; bla; confers resistance to ampicillin, carbenicillin, and related antibiotics
   5139..5727    +  rep_origin     ori: high-copy-number ColE1/pMB1/pBR322/pUC origin of replication
   5789..130     -  repeat_region  AAV2 ITR (across the origin): inverted terminal repeat of adeno-associated virus serotype 2 inverted
