>Addgene plasmid #225492 | pAAV-CMV-OCaMP-WPRE | addgene full sequence | sequence record 484564 | Addgene NGS Result
GACAGCTGATAGAAACAGAAGCCACTGGAGCACCTCAAAAACACCATCATACACTAAATCAGTAAGTTGG
CAGCATCACCCGACGCACTTTGCGCCGAATAAATACCTGTGACGGAAGATCACTTCGCAGAATAAATAAA
TCCTGGTGTCCCTGTTGATACCGGGAAGCCCTGGGCCAACTTTTGGCGAAAATGAGACGTTGATCGGCAC
GTAAGAGGTTCCAACTTTCACCATAATGAAATAAGATCACTACCGGGCGTATTTTTTGAGTTATCGAGAT
TTTCAGGAGCTAAGGAAGCTAAAATGGAGAAAAAAATCACTGGATATACCACCGTTGATATATCCCAATG
GCATCGTAAAGAACATTTTGAGGCATTTCAGTCAGTTGCTCAATGTACCTATAACCAGACCGTTCAGCTG
GATATTACGGCCTTTTTAAAGACCGTAAAGAAAAATAAGCACAAGTTTTATCCGGCCTTTATTCACATTC
TTGCCCGCCTGATGAATGCTCATCCGGAATTCCGTATGGCAATGAAAGACGGTGAGCTGGTGATATGGGA
TAGTGTTCACCCTTGTTACACCGTTTTCCATGAGCAAACTGAAACGTTTTCATCGCTCTGGAGTGAATAC
CACGACGATTTCCGGCAGTTTCTACACATATATTCGCAAGATGTGGCGTGTTACGGTGAAAACCTGGCCT
ATTTCCCTAAAGGGTTTATTGAGAATATGTTTTTCGTCTCAGCCAATCCCTGGGTGAGTTTCACCAGTTT
TGATTTAAACGTGGCCAATATGGACAACTTCTTCGCCCCCGTTTTCACCATGGGCAAATATTATACGCAA
GGCGACAAGGTGCTGATGCCGCTGGCGATTCAGGTTCATCATGCCGTTTGTGATGGCTTCCATGTCGGCA
GAATGCTTAATGAATTACAACAGTACTGCGATGAGTGGCAGGGCGGGGCGTAATTTTTTTAAGGCAGTTA
TTGGTGCCCTTAAACGCCTGGTTGCTACGCCTGAATAAGTGATAATAAGCGGATGAATGGCAGAAATTCG
AAAGCAAATTCGACCCGGTCGTCGGTTCAGGGCAGGGTCGTTAAATAGCCGCTTATGTCTATTGCTGGTT
TACCGGTTTATTGACTACCGGAAGCAGTGTGACCGTGTGCTTCTCAAATGCCTGAGGCCAGTTTGCTCAG
GCTCTCCCCGTGGAGGTAATAATTGACGATATGATCATTTATTCTGCCTCCCAGAGCCTGATAAAAACGG
TTAGCGCTTCGTTAATACAGATGTAGGTGTTCCACAGGGTAGCCAGCAGCATCCTGCGATGCAGATCCGG
AACATAATGGTGCAGGGCGCTTGTTTCGGCGTGGGTATGGTGGCAGGCCCCGTGGCCGGGGGACTGTTGG
GCGCTGCCGGCACCTGTCCTACGAGTTGCATGATAAAGAAGACAGTCATAAGTGCGGCGACGATAGTCAT
GCCCCGCGCCCACCGGAAGGAGCTACCGGCAGCGGTGCGGACTGTTGTAACTCAGAATAAGAAATGAGGC
CGCTCATGGCGTTGACTCTCAGTCATAGTATCGTGGTATCACCGGTTGGTTCCACTCTCTGTTGCGGGCA
ACTTCAGCAGCACGTAGGGGACTTCCGCGTTTCCAGACTTTACGAAACACGGAAACCGAAGACCATTCAT
GTTGTTGCTCAGGTCGCAGACGTTTTGCAGCAGCAGTCGCTTCACGTTCGCTCGCGTATCGGTGATTCAT
TCTGCTAACCAGTAAGGCAACCCCGCCAGCCTAGCCGGGTCCTCAACGACAGGAGCACGATCATGCGCAC
CCGTGGCCAGGACCCAACGCTGCCCGACTCGAGGGTGTGGTCTGGACGTTCTGATAACAGAAAATAAACA
GGCTGTGATGTGTCACGGTCTGTTTATCGAATTAATTGCAGATATAAAAAAACCAACCGTAAGGGTTGGT
TTTTTCTTGGGATTTTTGGTCGGCACGAGAGGATTTGAACCTCCGACCCCCGACACCCCATGACGGTGCG
CTACCAGGCTGCGCTACGTGCCGACTCGTGGCTGCTAATACTACCGTTTTCCACACCGATTGCAAGTAAG
ATATTTCGCTAACTGATTTATAATTAATCAGTTAGCGATAAAACGCTTCTCGTCTGTCAGCACCCATGGT
GGAGGATATAAAGAAGGCGTAACTGATTGAATTGTAATGGCGCGCCCTGCAGGATTCGAACCTGCGGCCC
ACGACTTAGAAGGTCGTTGCTCTATCCAACTGAGCTAAGGGCGCGTTGATACCGCAATGCGGTGTAATCG
CGTGAATTATACGGTCAACCCTTGCTGAGTCAATGGCTTGTGATCTGGTTGCTGAACAAGTGAACGACCG
CGTCTGATTACTAGTTTGCCCGGGCCCTTGTCGTCGTCAATTGTACAGCATCCAGGGTGACGGTGCCGAG
GATGACGATGAGCGCATTGTTAGATTTCATACACGGTGCCTGACTGCGTTAGCAATTTAACTGTGATAAA
CTACCGCATTAAAGCTTATCGATGATAAGCTGTCAAACATGAGAATTACAACTTATATCGTATGGGGCTG
ACTTCAGGTGCTACATTTGAAGAGATAAATTGCACTGAAATCTAGAAATATTTTATCTGATTAATAAGAT
GATCTTCTTGAGATCGTTTTGGTCTGCGCGTAATCTCTTGCTCTGAAAACGAAAAAACCGCCTTGCAGGG
CGGTTTTTCGAAGGTTCTCTGAGCTACCAACTCTTTGAACCGAGGTAACTGGCTTGGAGGAGCGCAGTCA
CCAAAACTTGTCCTTTCAGTTTAGCCTTAACCGGCGCATGACTTCAAGACTAACTCCTCTAAATCAATTA
CCAGTGGCTGCTGCCAGTGGTGCTTTTGCATGTCTTTCCGGGTTGGACTCAAGACGATAGTTACCGGATA
AGGCGCAGCGGTCGGACTGAACGGGGGGTTCGTGCATACAGTCCAGCTTGGAGCGAACTGCCTACCCGGA
ACTGAGTGTCAGGCGTGGAATGAGACAAACGCGGCCATAACAGCGGAATGACACCGGTAAACCGAAAGGC
AGGAACAGGAGAGCGCACGAGGGAGCCGCCAGGGGGAAACGCCTGGTATCTTTATAGTCCTGTCGGGTTT
CGCCACCACTGATTTGAGCGTCAGATTTCGTGATGCTTGTCAGGGGGGCGGAGCCTATGGAAAAACGGCT
TTGCCGCGGCCCTCTCACTTCCCTGTTAAGTATCTTCCTGGCATCTTCCAGGAAATCTCCGCCCCGTTCG
TAAGCCATTTCCGCTCGCCGCAGTCGAACGACCGAGCGTAGCGAGTCAGTGAGCGAGGAAGCGGAATATA
TCCTGTATCACATATTCTGCTGACGCACCGGTGCAGCCTTTTTTCTCCTGCCACATGAAGCACTTCACTG
ACACCCTCATCAGTGCCAACATAGTAAGCCAGTATACACTCCGCTAGCGCTGATGTCCGGCGGTGCTTTT
GCCGTTACGCACCACCCCGTCAGTAGCTGAACAGGAGG
Features (pLannotate 1.2.2; 13 found; start..end, strand, type, name):
    201..303     +  promoter       cat promoter: promoter of the E. coli cat gene encoding chloramphenicol acetyltransferase
    304..963     +  CDS            CmR: chloramphenicol acetyltransferase; cat; confers resistance to chloramphenicol
   1262..1360    -  CDS            YPB2_ECOLX (fragment): Protein predicted: Swiss-Prot protein existence level 4. From Escherichia coli.
   1347..1404    +  CDS            TcR (fragment): tetracycline efflux protein; tet; confers resistance to tetracycline
   1401..1494    -  CDS            TcR (fragment): tetracycline efflux protein; tet; confers resistance to tetracycline
   1630..1755    +  CDS            YPB1_ECOLX (fragment): Protein predicted: Swiss-Prot protein existence level 4. From Escherichia coli.
   1979..2052    -  ncRNA          tRNA: Accession: RF00005 - tRNA
   2208..2284    -  tRNA           argU: E. coli tRNA-Arg recognizing AGA and AGG; argU
   2424..2480    -  CDS            TcR (fragment): tetracycline efflux protein; tet; confers resistance to tetracycline
   2528..2556    -  promoter       tet promoter: E. coli promoter for tetracycline efflux protein gene
   2668..3213    +  rep_origin     p15A ori: Plasmids containing the medium-copy-number p15A origin of replication can be propagated in E. coli cells that contain a second plasmid with the ColE1 origin.
   3301..3356    +  rep_origin     RSF ori (fragment): Plasmids containing the RSF 1030 origin of replication can be propagated in E. coli cells that contain additional plasmids with compatible origins.
   3475..80      -  mobile_element IS1 (fragment) (across the origin): prokaryotic transposable element IS1
