[The description below was written by a language model from this plasmid's Addgene catalogue record and pLannotate feature annotations shown in this document.]
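Description:
pAAV-CMV-OCaMP-WPRE is a 5,799 bp adeno-associated virus transfer plasmid for constitutive (non-flex, i.e. not Cre-dependent) expression of OCaMP, an orange fluorescent genetically encoded calcium indicator, in mammalian cells and in vivo. In the depositor's full sequence, two AAV2 inverted terminal repeats flank the expression cassette, so it can be packaged into recombinant AAV particles when helper and capsid functions are supplied in trans. The plasmid can also be used directly for transfection. The bacterial backbone carries a high-copy ColE1/pUC-type origin, an ampicillin resistance gene with its own promoter, and an f1 origin.

Between the ITRs, the human CMV immediate-early enhancer and promoter drive the roughly 1.3 kb OCaMP coding region. The reading frame begins with the RSET leader peptide, annotated as a 6xHis-containing segment, the T7 gene 10 leader and an Xpress epitope with an enterokinase site. The sensor itself follows, built as a calmodulin-binding peptide, a fluorescent protein domain and calmodulin. The annotation tool labels the fluorescent domain by similarity to HyPerRed. This layout is typical of single-fluorophore indicators, in which calcium-dependent binding of calmodulin to its target peptide alters the fluorescence of the chromophore. Gateway attB4, attB1 and attB2 remnants sit around the promoter and the insert. Downstream, a WPRE enhances transcript stability and expression, and a bovine growth hormone polyadenylation signal terminates the message.

A second sequence record, a 3,538 nt repository sequencing result, does not match this design. It shows chloramphenicol resistance, a p15A origin, tRNA genes including argU, tetracycline resistance fragments and an IS1 fragment, with no AAV or OCaMP elements. It therefore appears to represent a different plasmid from the one catalogued.
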