Addgene plasmid #225492: pAAV-CMV-OCaMP-WPRE
Purpose: pAAV (non-flex) for expressing OCaMP, an orange calcium indicator, in mammalian cells and in vivo. Contains CMV promoter and RSET leader sequence peptide
Depositing lab: Alexander Lohman. Publication: A sensitive orange fluorescent calcium ion indicator for imaging neural activity. Aggarwal A, Baker HA, Durst CD, Chen I-W, de Chambrier P, Gonzales JM, Marvin JS, Vandal M, Lundberg T, Sakoi K, Patel RH, Wang C-Y, Visser F, Fouad Y, Sunil S, Wiens M, Terai T, Takahashi-Yamashiro K, Thompson RJ, Brown TA, Nasu Y, Nguyen MD, Gordon GRJ, McFarlane S, Podgorski K, Holtmaat A, Campbell RE, Lohman AW. bioRxiv 2025.07.28.667269; doi: https://doi.org/10.1101/2025.07.28.667269.
Backbone
  Vector backbone: pAAV CMV
  Total vector size (bp): 5799
  Vector type: Mammalian Expression, AAV
Growth in bacteria
  Bacterial resistance: Ampicillin, 100 μg/mL
  Growth temperature: 30°C
  Growth strain: NEB Stable
  Copy number: High Copy
Gene/Insert
  Gene/Insert name: OCaMP (alt names: Orange calcium indicator; OGECI)
  Species: M. musculus (mouse), R. norvegicus (rat), Synthetic
  Insert size (bp): 1342
  Promoter: CMV
  Tag / fusion protein: 6xHis (N terminal on backbone)
  Cloning method: Gibson Cloning
  Sequencing primers: 5′ tttccaagtctccaccccattgacgtcaatgggagtttgttttggcaccaaaatcaa
Terms and licenses: Academic/Nonprofit Terms; Industry Terms
Depositor comments: Please visit https://doi.org/10.1101/2025.07.28.667269 for bioRxiv preprint.
How to cite: pAAV-CMV-OCaMP-WPRE was a gift from Alexander Lohman (Addgene plasmid # 225492)
